Addgene plasmid #187065: pX601‐mhCMV‐miniABEmax‐N2‐ E53ogRNA
Purpose: Gp41-1 Split N-terminal half of ABEmaxNGA with gRNA targeting mdx4cv nonsense mutation
Depositing lab: Renzhi Han. Depositing organization: Ohio State University. Publication: Efficient precise in vivo base editing in adult dystrophic mice. Xu L, Zhang C, Li H, Wang P, Gao Y, Mokadam NA, Ma J, Arnold WD, Han R. Nat Commun. 2021 Jun 17;12(1):3719. doi: 10.1038/s41467-021-23996-y. PubMed 34140489.
Backbone
  Vector backbone: pAAV
  Vector type: Mammalian Expression, AAV, CRISPR
Growth in bacteria
  Bacterial resistance: Ampicillin, 100 μg/mL
  Growth temperature: 37°C
  Growth strain: NEB Stable
  Copy number: High Copy
Gene/Insert
  Gene/Insert name: miniABEmax-Gp41-1
  Species: Synthetic
  Promoter: mhCMV
  Cloning method: Restriction Enzyme; 5′ cloning site XhoI (not destroyed); 3′ cloning site NotI (not destroyed)
  Sequencing primers: 5′ TACGGTGGGAGGTCTATATAAGCAGAG
Terms and licenses: Academic/Nonprofit Terms; Industry Terms: Not Available to Industry
How to cite: pX601‐mhCMV‐miniABEmax‐N2‐ E53ogRNA was a gift from Renzhi Han (Addgene plasmid # 187065 ; http://n2t.net/addgene:187065 ; RRID:Addgene_187065)
