[The description below was written by a language model from this plasmid's Addgene catalogue record and pLannotate feature annotations shown in this document.]
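Description:
pX601‐mhCMV‐miniABEmax‐N2‐E53ogRNA is a 6.7 kb AAV transfer plasmid on a pAAV backbone, built to deliver one half of a split adenine base editor together with its guide RNA to mammalian cells in vivo. It is propagated in E. coli through a high-copy ColE1/pUC-type origin with ampicillin selection (AmpR under its own bla promoter), and the backbone also carries an f1 phage origin. AAV2 inverted terminal repeats flank the payload so that it can be packaged into recombinant AAV particles. The left ITR is annotated only as short fragments, whereas the right one is detected in full.

Between the ITRs there are two expression units. The first is driven by the mhCMV promoter, which the annotation detects as truncated CMV immediate-early promoter elements, a compact design suited to AAV's limited capacity. It expresses an E. coli TadA-derived adenosine deaminase domain fused to the N-terminal portion of Streptococcus pyogenes Cas9, annotated as carrying the D10A change, and ends in a bGH polyadenylation signal. According to the catalogue, this is the N-terminal half of ABEmaxNGA joined to a Gp41-1 split intein. The intein itself is not annotated, though an unannotated stretch lies between the Cas9 sequence and the poly(A) signal. Split inteins allow trans-splicing with a companion C-terminal half, supplied from a separate vector, to rebuild the full-length editor in co-transduced cells. The second unit uses a human U6 Pol III promoter to transcribe a guide RNA with an S. pyogenes scaffold, targeting the mdx4cv nonsense mutation. The construct is intended for dual-AAV base editing to correct that mutation in dystrophic mice.
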