Features (pLannotate 1.2.2; 18 found; start..end, strand, type, name):
     28..55      +  repeat_region  AAV2 ITR (fragment): inverted terminal repeat of adeno-associated virus serotype 2 inverted
     84..111     +  repeat_region  AAV2 ITR (fragment): inverted terminal repeat of adeno-associated virus serotype 2 inverted
    550..567     -  promoter       CMV promoter (fragment): human cytomegalovirus (CMV) immediate early promoter
    630..681     +  promoter       CMVd2 promoter: truncated human cytomegalovirus (CMV) immediate early promoter that yields moderately reduced expression relative to the full-length promoter
    782..1276    +  CDS            tadA: TADA_ECOLI - Also known as yfhC. Experimental evidence at protein level: Swiss-Prot protein existence level 1. Catalyzes the deamination of adenosine to inosine at the wobble position 34 of tRNA(Arg2). Essential for cell viability. From Escherichia coli (strain K12).
   1376..2977    +  CDS            dCas9(N): N-terminal portion of catalytically inactive Streptococcus pyogenes dCas9 carrying the D10A mutation (Zetsche et al., 2015)
   2978..3093    +  CDS            dCas9(C) (fragment): C-terminal portion of catalytically inactive Streptococcus pyogenes dCas9 carrying the N863A mutation (Zetsche et al., 2015)
   3395..3506    +  polyA_signal   bGH poly(A) signal: bovine growth hormone polyadenylation signal
   3610..3850    +  promoter       U6 promoter: RNA polymerase III promoter for human U6 snRNA
   3898..3965    +  misc_RNA       tracrRNA (fragment): trans-activating CRISPR RNA for the Streptococcus pyogenes CRISPR/Cas9 system
   3981..4121    +  repeat_region  AAV2 ITR: inverted terminal repeat of adeno-associated virus serotype 2 inverted
   4126..4177    -  misc_feature   bom (fragment): basis of mobility region from pBR322
   4196..4651    +  rep_origin     f1 ori (sequence partly withheld): f1 bacteriophage origin of replication; arrow indicates direction of (+) strand synthesis
   4652..4701    -  misc_feature   bom (fragment): basis of mobility region from pBR322
   4803..4838    -  CDS            rop (fragment): Rop protein, which maintains plasmids at low copy number; rop
   4933..5037    +  promoter       AmpR promoter: bla
   5038..5898    +  CDS            AmpR: β-lactamase; bla; confers resistance to ampicillin, carbenicillin, and related antibiotics
   6069..6657    +  rep_origin     ori: high-copy-number ColE1/pMB1/pBR322/pUC origin of replication
>Addgene plasmid #187065 | pX601‐mhCMV‐miniABEmax‐N2‐ E53ogRNA | addgene full sequence | sequence record 368936 | Addgene NGS Result
CCTTTTGCTCACATGTCCTGCAGGCAGCTGCGCGCTCGCTCGCTCACTGAGGCCGCCCGGGCGTCGGGCG
ACCTTTGGTCGCCCGGCCTCAGTGAGCGAGCGAGCGCGCAGAGAGGGAGTGGCCAACTCCATCACTAGGG
GTTCCTGCGGCCTCTAGACTCGAGGCCCTTCAGATTAAAAATAACTGAGGTAAGGGCCTGGGTAGGGGAG
GTGGTGTGAGACGCTCCTGTCTCTCCTCTATCTGCCCATCGGCCCTTTGGGGAGGAGGAATGTGCCCAAG
GACTAAAAAAAGGCCATGGAGCCAGAGGGGCGAGGGCAACAGACCTTTCATGGGCAAACCTTGGGGCCCT
GCTGACTGTAGATGAGAGCAGCCACTACGGGTCTAGGCTGCCCATGTAAGGAGGCAAGGCCTGGGGACAC
CCGAGATGCCTGGTTATAATTAACCCAGACATGTGGCTGCCCCCCCCCCCNAACACCTGCTGCCTGCTAA
AAATAACCCTGTCCCTGGTGGCCCTGCATGCCCACTCACGGGGATTTCCAAGTCTCCACCCCATTGACGT
CAATGGGAGTTTGTTTTGGCACCAAAATCAACGGGACTTTCCAAAATGTCGTAACAACTCCGCCCCATTG
ACGCAAATGGGCGGTAGGCGTGTACGGTGGGAGGTCTATATAAGCAGAGCTGGTTTAGTGAACCGTCAGA
TCCGCCACCATGGCTAGCATGAAACGGACAGCCGACGGAAGCGAGTTCGAGTCACCAAAGAAGAAGCGGA
AAGTCGGATCCTCTGAGGTGGAGTTTTCCCACGAGTACTGGATGAGACATGCCCTGACCCTGGCCAAGAG
GGCACGCGATGAGAGGGAGGTGCCTGTGGGAGCCGTGCTGGTGCTGAACAATAGAGTGATCGGCGAGGGC
TGGAACAGAGCCATCGGCCTGCACGACCCAACAGGCCATGCCGAAATTATGGCCCTGAGGCAGGGCGGCC
TGGTCATGCAGAACTACAGACTGATTGACGCCACCCTGTACGGGACATTCGAGCCTTGCGTGATGTGCGC
CGGCGCCATGATCCACTCTAGGATCGGCCGCGTGGTGTTTGGCGTGAGGAACGCAAAAACCGGCGCCGCA
GGCTCCCTGATGGACGTGCTGCACTACCCCGGCATGAATCACCGCGTCGAAATTACCGAGGGAATCCTGG
CAGATGAATGTGCCGCCCTGCTGTGCTATTTCTTTCGGATGCCTAGACAGGTGTTCAATGCTCAGAAGAA
GGCCCAGAGCTCCACCGACTCCGGAGGATCTAGCGGAGGCTCCTCTGGCTCTGAGACACCTGGCACAAGC
GAGAGCGCAACACCTGAAAGCAGCGGGGGCAGCAGCGGGGGGTCAGACAAGAAGTACAGCATCGGCCTGG
CCATCGGCACCAACTCTGTGGGCTGGGCCGTGATCACCGACGAGTACAAGGTGCCCAGCAAGAAATTCAA
GGTGCTGGGCAACACCGACCGGCACAGCATCAAGAAGAACCTGATCGGAGCCCTGCTGTTCGACAGCGGC
GAAACAGCCGAGGCCACCCGGCTGAAGAGAACCGCCAGAAGAAGATACACCAGACGGAAGAACCGGATCT
GCTATCTGCAAGAGATCTTCAGCAACGAGATGGCCAAGGTGGACGACAGCTTCTTCCACAGACTGGAAGA
GTCCTTCCTGGTGGAAGAGGATAAGAAGCACGAGCGGCACCCCATCTTCGGCAACATCGTGGACGAGGTG
GCCTACCACGAGAAGTACCCCACCATCTACCACCTGAGAAAGAAACTGGTGGACAGCACCGACAAGGCCG
ACCTGCGGCTGATCTATCTGGCCCTGGCCCACATGATCAAGTTCCGGGGCCACTTCCTGATCGAGGGCGA
CCTGAACCCCGACAACAGCGACGTGGACAAGCTGTTCATCCAGCTGGTGCAGACCTACAACCAGCTGTTC
GAGGAAAACCCCATCAACGCCAGCGGCGTGGACGCCAAGGCCATCCTGTCTGCCAGACTGAGCAAGAGCA
GACGGCTGGAAAATCTGATCGCCCAGCTGCCCGGCGAGAAGAAGAATGGCCTGTTCGGAAACCTGATTGC
CCTGAGCCTGGGCCTGACCCCCAACTTCAAGAGCAACTTCGACCTGGCCGAGGATGCCAAACTGCAGCTG
AGCAAGGACACCTACGACGACGACCTGGACAACCTGCTGGCCCAGATCGGCGACCAGTACGCCGACCTGT
TTCTGGCCGCCAAGAACCTGTCCGACGCCATCCTGCTGAGCGACATCCTGAGAGTGAACACCGAGATCAC
CAAGGCCCCCCTGAGCGCCTCTATGATCAAGAGATACGACGAGCACCACCAGGACCTGACCCTGCTGAAA
GCTCTCGTGCGGCAGCAGCTGCCTGAGAAGTACAAAGAGATTTTCTTCGACCAGAGCAAGAACGGCTACG
CCGGCTACATTGACGGCGGAGCCAGCCAGGAAGAGTTCTACAAGTTCATCAAGCCCATCCTGGAAAAGAT
GGACGGCACCGAGGAACTGCTCGTGAAGCTGAACAGAGAGGACCTGCTGCGGAAGCAGCGGACCTTCGAC
AACGGCAGCATCCCCCACCAGATCCACCTGGGAGAGCTGCACGCCATTCTGCGGCGGCAGGAAGATTTTT
ACCCATTCCTGAAGGACAACCGGGAAAAGATCGAGAAGATCCTGACCTTCCGCATCCCCTACTACGTGGG
CCCTCTGGCCAGGGGAAACAGCAGATTCGCCTGGATGACCAGAAAGAGCGAGGAAACCATCACCCCCTGG
AACTTCGAGGAAGTGGTGGACAAGGGCGCTTCCGCCCAGAGCTTCATCGAGCGGATGACCAACTTCGATA
AGAACCTGCCCAACGAGAAGGTGCTGCCCAAGCACAGCCTGCTGTACGAGTACTTCACCGTGTATAACGA
GCTGACCAAAGTGAAATACGTGACCGAGGGAATGAGAAAGCCCGCCTTCCTGAGCGGCGAGCAGAAAAAG
GCCATCGTGGACCTGCTGTTCAAGACCAACCGGAAAGTGACCGTGAAGCAGCTGAAAGAGGACTACTTCA
AGAAAATCGAGTGTTTGGATCTGAAAACGCAAGTTCAAACGCCACAGGGTATGAAAGAAATATCCAATAT
ACAGGTCGGCGATCTCGTCTTGTCTAACACTGGCTATAACGAGGTGCTGAATGTATTTCCAAAAAGCAAG
AAAAAAAGTTACAAGATAACTCTGGAAGATGGAAAAGAAATTATCTGTTCTGAGGAGCATCTGTTTCCGA
CCCAAACAGGGGAGATGAATATCAGTGGCGGTCTCAAAGAGGGTATGTGTTTGTATGTCAAGGAATAACT
AGTAGAATTCCTAGAGCTCGCTGATCAGCCTCGACTGTGCCTTCTAGTTGCCAGCCATCTGTTGTTTGCC
CCTCCCCCGTGCCTTCCTTGACCCTGGAAGGTGCCACTCCCACTGTCCTTTCCTAATAAAATGAGGAAAT
TGCATCGCATTGTCTGAGTAGGTGTCATTCTATTCTGGGGGGTGGGGTGGGGCAGGACAGCAAGGGGGAG
GATTGGGAAGAGAATAGCAGGCATGCTGGGGAGGTACCTGAGGGCCTATTTCCCATGATTCCTTCATATT
TGCATATACGATACAAGGCTGTTAGAGAGATAATTGGAATTAATTTGACTGTAAACACAAAGATATTAGT
ACAAAATACGTGACGTAGAAAGTAATAATTTCTTGGGTAGTTTGCAGTTTTAAAATTATGTTTTAAAATG
GACTATCATATGCTTACCGTAACTTGAAAGTATTTCGATTTCTTGGCTTTATATATCTTGTGGAAAGGAC
GAAACACCGGTTATCTCCTGTTCTGCAGCGTTTCAGAGCTATGCTGGAAACAGCATAGCAAGTTGAAATA
AGGCTAGTCCGTTATCAACTTGAAAAAGTGGCACCGAGTCGGTGCTTTTTTTGCGGCCGCAGGAACCCCT
AGTGATGGAGTTGGCCACTCCCTCTCTGCGCGCTCGCTCGCTCACTGAGGCCGGGCGACCAAAGGTCGCC
CGACGCCCGGGCTTTGCCCGGGCGGCCTCAGTGAGCGAGCGAGCGCGCAGCTGCCTGCAGGGGCGCCTGA
TGCGGTATTTTCTCCTTACGCATCTGTGCGGTATTTCACACCGCATA
[95 nt withheld, positions 4178-4272]
T
[46 nt withheld, positions 4274-4319]
C
[141 nt withheld, positions 4321-4461]
CCTTTGACGTTGGAGTCCACGTTCTTT
[37 nt withheld, positions 4489-4525]
ACTCTATCTCGGGCTATTCTTTTGATTTATAAGGGATTTTGCCGATTTCGGTCTATTGGTTAAAAAATGA
GCTGATTTAACAAAAATTTAACGCGAATTTTAACAAAATATTAACGTTTACAATTTTATGGTGCACTCTC
AGTACAATCTGCTCTGATGCCGCATAGTTAAGCCAGCCCCGACACCCGCCAACACCCGCTGACGCGCCCT
GACGGGCTTGTCTGCTCCCGGCATCCGCTTACAGACAAGCTGTGACCGTCTCCGGGAGCTGCATGTGTCA
GAGGTTTTCACCGTCATCACCGAAACGCGCGAGACGAAAGGGCCTCGTGATACGCCTATTTTTATAGGTT
AATGTCATGATAATAATGGTTTCTTAGACGTCAGGTGGCACTTTTCGGGGAAATGTGCGCGGAACCCCTA
TTTGTTTATTTTTCTAAATACATTCAAATATGTATCCGCTCATGAGACAATAACCCTGATAAATGCTTCA
ATAATATTGAAAAAGGAAGAGTATGAGTATTCAACATTTCCGTGTCGCCCTTATTCCCTTTTTTGCGGCA
TTTTGCCTTCCTGTTTTTGCTCACCCAGAAACGCTGGTGAAAGTAAAAGATGCTGAAGATCAGTTGGGTG
CACGAGTGGGTTACATCGAACTGGATCTCAACAGCGGTAAGATCCTTGAGAGTTTTCGCCCCGAAGAACG
TTTTCCAATGATGAGCACTTTTAAAGTTCTGCTATGTGGCGCGGTATTATCCCGTATTGACGCCGGGCAA
GAGCAACTCGGTCGCCGCATACACTATTCTCAGAATGACTTGGTTGAGTACTCACCAGTCACAGAAAAGC
ATCTTACGGATGGCATGACAGTAAGAGAATTATGCAGTGCTGCCATAACCATGAGTGATAACACTGCGGC
CAACTTACTTCTGACAACGATCGGAGGACCGAAGGAGCTAACCGCTTTTTTGCACAACATGGGGGATCAT
GTAACTCGCCTTGATCGTTGGGAACCGGAGCTGAATGAAGCCATACCAAACGACGAGCGTGACACCACGA
TGCCTGTAGCAATGGCAACAACGTTGCGCAAACTATTAACTGGCGAACTACTTACTCTAGCTTCCCGGCA
ACAATTAATAGACTGGATGGAGGCGGATAAAGTTGCAGGACCACTTCTGCGCTCGGCCCTTCCGGCTGGC
TGGTTTATTGCTGATAAATCTGGAGCCGGTGAGCGTGGAAGCCGCGGTATCATTGCAGCACTGGGGCCAG
ATGGTAAGCCCTCCCGTATCGTAGTTATCTACACGACGGGGAGTCAGGCAACTATGGATGAACGAAATAG
ACAGATCGCTGAGATAGGTGCCTCACTGATTAAGCATTGGTAACTGTCAGACCAAGTTTACTCATATATA
CTTTAGATTGATTTAAAACTTCATTTTTAATTTAAAAGGATCTAGGTGAAGATCCTTTTTGATAATCTCA
TGACCAAAATCCCTTAACGTGAGTTTTCGTTCCACTGAGCGTCAGACCCCGTAGAAAAGATCAAAGGATC
TTCTTGAGATCCTTTTTTTCTGCGCGTAATCTGCTGCTTGCAAACAAAAAAACCACCGCTACCAGCGGTG
GTTTGTTTGCCGGATCAAGAGCTACCAACTCTTTTTCCGAAGGTAACTGGCTTCAGCAGAGCGCAGATAC
CAAATACTGTTCTTCTAGTGTAGCCGTAGTTAGGCCACCACTTCAAGAACTCTGTAGCACCGCCTACATA
CCTCGCTCTGCTAATCCTGTTACCAGTGGCTGCTGCCAGTGGCGATAAGTCGTGTCTTACCGGGTTGGAC
TCAAGACGATAGTTACCGGATAAGGCGCAGCGGTCGGGCTGAACGGGGGGTTCGTGCACACAGCCCAGCT
TGGAGCGAACGACCTACACCGAACTGAGATACCTACAGCGTGAGCTATGAGAAAGCGCCACGCTTCCCGA
AGGGAGAAAGGCGGACAGGTATCCGGTAAGCGGCAGGGTCGGAACAGGAGAGCGCACGAGGGAGCTTCCA
GGGGGAAACGCCTGGTATCTTTATAGTCCTGTCGGGTTTCGCCACCTCTGACTTGAGCGTCGATTTTTGT
GATGCTCGTCAGGGGGGCGGAGCCTATGGAAAAACGCCAGCAACGCGGCCTTTTTACGGTTCCTGGCCTT
TTGCTGG
